>Addgene plasmid #78394 | pNX3s2-PK3 | depositor full sequence | sequence record 146371 | pNX3s2-PK3 sequence 4031 bps
GACGTCTAAGAAACCATTATTATCATGACATTAACCTATAAAAATAGGCGTATCACGAGGCCCTTTCGTC
TCGCGCGTTTCGGTGATGACGGTGAAAACCTCTGACACATGCAGCTCCCGGAGACGGTCACAGCTTGTCT
GTAAGCGGATGCCGGGAGCAGACAAGCCCGTCAGGGCGCGTCAGCGGGTGTTGGCGGGTGTCGGGGCTGG
CTTAACTATGCGGCATCAGAGCAGATTGTACTGAGAGTGCACCATATGGACATATTGTCGTTAGAACGCG
GCTACAATTAATACATAACCTTATGTATCATACACATACGATTTAGGTGACACTATAGAACGCGGCCGCC
AGCTGAAGCTTCGTACGCTGCAGGTCGACGGATCCCCGGGTTAATTAACGCTAGCGGTAAGCCTATTCCT
AACCCTCTTTTGGGTCTCGATTCTACAGGTGGAAAACCAATCCCCAACCCACTCCTCGGCCTTGACTCAA
CTGGCAAACCCATACCAAATCCTTTACTTGGATTAGATAGTACCTCTAGATGAGGCGCGCCACTTCTAAA
TAAGCGAATTTCTTATGATTTATGATTTTTATTATTAAATAAGTTATAAAAAAAATAAGTGTATACAAAT
TTTAAAGTGACTCTTAGGTTTTAAAACGAAAATTCTTATTCTTGAGTAACTCTTTCCTGTAGGTCAGGTT
GCTTTCTCAGGTATAGTATGAGGTCGCTCTTATTGACCACACCTCTACCGGCAGATCCGCTAGGAGATCT
GCAGTGAAAAAAATGCTTTATTTGTGAAATTTGTGATGCTATTGCTTTATTTGTAACCATTATAAGCTGC
AATAAACAAGTTTCGAGGTCGAGTGTCAGTCCTGCTCCTCGGCCACGAAGTGCACGCAGTTGCCGGCCGG
GTCGCGCAGGGCGAACTCCCGCCCCCACGGCTGCTCGCCGATCTCGGTCATGGCCGGCCCGGAGGCGTCC
CGGAAGTTCGTGGACACGACCTCCGACCACTCGGCGTACAGCTCGTCCAGGCCGCGCACACACACCCAGG
CCAGGGTGTTGTCCGGCACCACCTGGTCCTGGACCGCGCTGATGAACAGGGTCACGTCGTCCCGGACCAC
ACCGGCGAAGTCGTCCTCCACGAAGTCCCGGGAGAACCCGAGCCGGTCGGTCCAGAACTCGACCGCTCCG
GCGACGTCGCGCGCGGTGAGCACCGGAACGGCACTGGTCAACTTGGCCATGGTTTAGTTCCTCACCTTGT
CGTATTATACTATGCCGATATACTATGCCGATGATTAATTGTCAACACGGTCCGTTCCAATGCACCGTTC
CCGGCCGCGGAGGCTGGATCGGTCCCGGTGTCTTCTATGGAGGTCAAAACAGCGTGGATGGCGTCTCCAG
GCGATCTGACGGTTCACTAAACGAGCTCTGCTTATATAGACCTCCCACCGTACACGCCTACCGCCCATTT
GCGTCAATGGGGCGGAGTTGTTACGACATTTTGGAAAGTCCCGTTGATTTTGGTGCCAAAACAAACTCCC
ATTGACGTCAATGGGGTGGAGACTTGGAAATCCCCGTGAGTCAAACCGCTATCCACGCCCATTGATGTAC
TGCCAAAACCGCATCACCATGGTAATAGCGATGACTAATACGTAGATGTACTGCCAAGTAGGAAAGTCCC
ATAAGGTCATGTACTGGGCATAATGCCAGGCGGGCCATTTACCGTCATTGACGTCAATAGGGGGCGTACT
TGGCATATGATACACTTGATGTACTGCCAAGTGGGCAGTTTACCGTAAATACTCCACCCATTGACGTCAA
TGGAAAGTCCCTATTGGCGTTACTATGGGAACATACGTCATTATTGACGTCAATGGGCGGGGGTCGTTGG
GCGGTCAGCCAGGCGGGCCATTTACCGTAAGTTATGTAACGGTTTAAACGAGCTCGAATTCATCGATGAT
ATCAGATCCACTAGTGGCCTATGCGGCCGCGGATCTGCCGGTCTCCCTATAGTGAGTCGTATTAATTTCG
ATAAGCCAGGTTAACCTGCATTAATGAATCGGCCAACGCGCGGGGAGAGGCGGTTTGCGTATTGGGCGCT
CTTCCGCTTCCTCGCTCACTGACTCGCTGCGCTCGGTCGTTCGGCTGCGGCGAGCGGTATCAGCTCACTC
AAAGGCGGTAATACGGTTATCCACAGAATCAGGGGATAACGCAGGAAAGAACATGTGAGCAAAAGGCCAG
CAAAAGGCCAGGAACCGTAAAAAGGCCGCGTTGCTGGCGTTTTTCCATAGGCTCCGCCCCCCTGACGAGC
ATCACAAAAATCGACGCTCAAGTCAGAGGTGGCGAAACCCGACAGGACTATAAAGATACCAGGCGTTTCC
CCCTGGAAGCTCCCTCGTGCGCTCTCCTGTTCCGACCCTGCCGCTTACCGGATACCTGTCCGCCTTTCTC
CCTTCGGGAAGCGTGGCGCTTTCTCAATGCTCACGCTGTAGGTATCTCAGTTCGGTGTAGGTCGTTCGCT
CCAAGCTGGGCTGTGTGCACGAACCCCCCGTTCAGCCCGACCGCTGCGCCTTATCCGGTAACTATCGTCT
TGAGTCCAACCCGGTAAGACACGACTTATCGCCACTGGCAGCAGCCACTGGTAACAGGATTAGCAGAGCG
AGGTATGTAGGCGGTGCTACAGAGTTCTTGAAGTGGTGGCCTAACTACGGCTACACTAGAAGGACAGTAT
TTGGTATCTGCGCTCTGCTGAAGCCAGTTACCTTCGGAAAAAGAGTTGGTAGCTCTTGATCCGGCAAACA
AACCACCGCTGGTAGCGGTGGTTTTTTTGTTTGCAAGCAGCAGATTACGCGCAGAAAAAAAGGATCTCAA
GAAGATCCTTTGATCTTTTCTACGGGGTCTGACGCTCAGTGGAACGAAAACTCACGTTAAGGGATTTTGG
TCATGAGATTATCAAAAAGGATCTTCACCTAGATCCTTTTAAATTAAAAATGAAGTTTTAAATCAATCTA
AAGTATATATGAGTAAACTTGGTCTGACAGTTACCAATGCTTAATCAGTGAGGCACCTATCTCAGCGATC
TGTCTATTTCGTTCATCCATAGTTGCCTGACTCCCCGTCGTGTAGATAACTACGATACGGGAGGGCTTAC
CATCTGGCCCCAGTGCTGCAATGATACCGCGAGACCCACGCTCACCGGCTCCAGATTTATCAGCAATAAA
CCAGCCAGCCGGAAGGGCCGAGCGCAGAAGTGGTCCTGCAACTTTATCCGCCTCCATCCAGTCTATTAAT
TGTTGCCGGGAAGCTAGAGTAAGTAGTTCGCCAGTTAATAGTTTGCGCAACGTTGTTGCCATTGCTACAG
GCATCGTGGTGTCACGCTCGTCGTTTGGTATGGCTTCATTCAGCTCCGGTTCCCAACGATCAAGGCGAGT
TACATGATCCCCCATGTTGTGCAAAAAAGCGGTTAGCTCCTTCGGTCCTCCGATCGTTGTCAGAAGTAAG
TTGGCCGCAGTGTTATCACTCATGGTTATGGCAGCACTGCATAATTCTCTTACTGTCATGCCATCCGTAA
GATGCTTTTCTGTGACTGGTGAGTACTCAACCAAGTCATTCTGAGAATAGTGTATGCGGCGACCGAGTTG
CTCTTGCCCGGCGTCAATACGGGATAATACCGCGCCACATAGCAGAACTTTAAAAGTGCTCATCATTGGA
AAACGTTCTTCGGGGCGAAAACTCTCAAGGATCTTACCGCTGTTGAGATCCAGTTCGATGTAACCCACTC
GTGCACCCAACTGATCTTCAGCATCTTTTACTTTCACCAGCGTTTCTGGGTGAGCAAAAACAGGAAGGCA
AAATGCCGCAAAAAAGGGAATAAGGGCGACACGGAAATGTTGAATACTCATACTCTTCCTTTTTCAATAT
TATTGAAGCATTTATCAGGGTTATTGTCTCATGAGCGGATACATATTTGAATGTATTTAGAAAAATAAAC
AAATAGGGGTTCCGCGCACATTTCCCCGAAAAGTGCCACCT
Features (pLannotate 1.2.2; 14 found; start..end, strand, type, name):
     70..105     +  CDS            rop (fragment): Rop protein, which maintains plasmids at low copy number; rop
    207..258     +  misc_feature   bom (fragment): basis of mobility region from pBR322
    321..339     +  promoter       SP6 promoter: promoter for bacteriophage SP6 RNA polymerase
    564..751     +  terminator     ADH1 terminator: S. cerevisiae ADH1; transcription terminator for the S. cerevisiae alcohol dehydrogenase 1 (ADH1) gene
    771..852     -  polyA_signal   SV40 poly(A) signal: SV40 polyadenylation signal
    866..1240    -  CDS            BleoR: antibiotic-binding protein; Sh ble from Streptoalloteichus hindustanus; confers resistance to bleomycin, phleomycin, and Zeocin™
   1259..1306    -  promoter       EM7 promoter: synthetic bacterial promoter&nbsp
   1424..1627    -  promoter       CMV promoter: human cytomegalovirus (CMV) immediate early promoter
   1628..1931    -  enhancer       CMV enhancer: human cytomegalovirus immediate early enhancer
   2006..2024    -  promoter       T7 promoter: promoter for bacteriophage T7 RNA polymerase
   2046..2099    -  CDS            lacI (fragment): lac repressor; lacI; The lac repressor binds to the lac operator to inhibit transcription in E. coli. This inhibition can be relieved by adding lactose or isopropyl-β-D-thiogalactopyranoside (IPTG).
   2282..2870    -  rep_origin     ori: high-copy-number ColE1/pMB1/pBR322/pUC origin of replication
   3041..3901    -  CDS            AmpR: β-lactamase; bla; confers resistance to ampicillin, carbenicillin, and related antibiotics
   3902..4006    -  promoter       AmpR promoter: bla
