[The description below was written by a language model from this plasmid's Addgene catalogue record and pLannotate feature annotations shown in this document.]
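Description:
pNX3s2-PK3 is a small (about 4.0 kb) epitope-tagging template plasmid for fission yeast, built on the pFA6a-kanMX6 backbone. In this family of vectors the plasmid is not maintained in yeast. It typically serves as a PCR template for amplifying a tag-plus-marker module that is then integrated at a chromosomal locus, usually to fuse the tag to the C-terminus of an endogenous gene. In E. coli it is propagated as a high-copy plasmid through a ColE1/pUC-type origin and selected with ampicillin (AmpR, beta-lactamase with its own promoter) and Zeocin. Short rop, bom and lacI fragments and flanking SP6 and T7 promoters are leftovers of the parental backbone.

The catalogue lists two inserts. The first is a 3xPK tag, three copies of the PK (V5) epitope. The automated feature table does not annotate it, though the unannotated stretch between the SP6 promoter and the S. cerevisiae ADH1 terminator is where a tag would be expected, with that terminator ending transcription of the tagged gene. The second is the zeoCV (CMV/zeo) marker of 1,161 bp, which replaces the kanMX6 marker and lies in the opposite orientation to the terminator. It comprises the CMV enhancer and promoter, the synthetic bacterial EM7 promoter, the Sh ble (BleoR) coding sequence and an SV40 polyadenylation signal. EM7 accounts for Zeocin resistance in bacteria, while the CMV elements presumably drive expression in yeast for Zeocin selection of integrants. The plasmid belongs to a set of sequential and counter-selectable fission yeast cassettes, but the record does not describe this construct's specific role within that scheme.
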