Addgene plasmid #78394: pNX3s2-PK3
Purpose: fission yeast epitope tagging
Depositing lab: Kazunori Tomita. Depositing organization: University College London. Publication: Sequential and counter-selectable cassettes for fission yeast. Amelina H, Moiseeva V, Collopy LC, Pearson SR, Armstrong CA, Tomita K. BMC Biotechnol. 2016 Nov 8;16(1):76. 10.1186/s12896-016-0307-4 PubMed 27825338.
Backbone
  Vector backbone: pFA6a-kanMX6
  Selectable markers: Zeocin
Growth in bacteria
  Bacterial resistance: Ampicillin and Bleocin (Zeocin), 100 & 50 μg/mL
  Growth temperature: 37°C
  Growth strain: DH5alpha
  Copy number: High Copy
Gene/Insert 1
  Gene/Insert name: 3xPK (alt name: V5)
Gene/Insert 2
  Gene/Insert name: zeoCV (alt name: CMV/zeo)
  Insert size (bp): 1161
Terms and licenses: Academic/Nonprofit Terms; Industry Terms: Not Available to Industry
How to cite: pNX3s2-PK3 was a gift from Kazunori Tomita (Addgene plasmid # 78394 ; http://n2t.net/addgene:78394 ; RRID:Addgene_78394)
