>Addgene plasmid #78394 | pNX3s2-PK3 | addgene partial sequence | sequence record 158490 | SP6 5'-ATTTAGGTGACACTATAG-3'
CTTCGTACGCTGCAGGTCGACGGATCCCCGGGTTAATTAACGCTAGCGGTAAGCCTATTCCTAACCCTCT
TTTGGGTCTCGATTCTACAGGTGGAAAACCAATCCCCAACCCACTCCTCGGCCTTGACTCAACTGGCAAA
CCCATACCAAATCCTTTACTTGGATTAGATAGTACCTCTAGATGAGGCGCGCCACTTCTAAATAAGCGAA
TTTCTTATGATTTATGATTTTTATTATTAAATAAGTTATAAAAAAAATAAGTGTATACAAATTTTAAAGT
GACTCTTAGGTTTTAAAACGAAAATTCTTATTCTTGAGTAACTCTTTCCTGTAGGTCAGGTTGCTTTCTC
AGGTATAGTATGAGGTCGCTCTTATTGACCACACCTCTACCGGCAGATCCGCTAGGAGATCTGCAGTGAA
AAAAATGCTTTATTTGTGAAATTTGTGATGCTATTGCTTTATTTGTAACCATTATAAGCTGCAATAAACA
AGTTTCGAGGTCGAGTGTCAGTCCTGCTCCTCGGCCACGAAGTGCACGCAGTTGCCGGCCGGGTCGCGCA
GGGCGAACTCCCGCCCCCACGGCTGCTCGCCGATCTCGGTCATGGCCGGCCCGGAGGCGTCCCGGAAGTT
CGTGGACACGACCTCCGACCACTCGGCGTACAGCTCGTCCAGGCCGCGCACACACACCCAGGCCAGGGTG
TTGTCCGGCACCACCTGGTCCTGGACCGCGCTGATGAACAGGGTCACGTCGTCCCGGACCACACCGGCGA
AGTCGTCCTCCACGAAGTCCCGGGAGAACCCGAGCCGGTCGGTCCAGAACTCGACCGCTCCGGCGACGTC
GCGCGCGGTGAGCACCGGAACGGCACTGGTCAACTTGGCCATGGTTTAGTTCCTCACCTTGTCGTATTAT
ACTATGCCGATATACTATGCCGATGATTAATTGTCAACACGGTCCGTTCCAATGCACCGTTCCCGGCCGC
GGAGGCTGGATCGGTCCCGGTGTCTTCTATGGAGGTCAA
