>Addgene plasmid #78394 | pNX3s2-PK3 | addgene partial sequence | sequence record 158493 | SV40pA-R 5'-GAAATTTGTGATGCTATTGC-3'
AGCTGCAATAAACAAGTTTCGAGGTCGAGTGTCAGTCCTGCTCCTCGGCCACGAAGTGCACGCAGTTGCC
GGCCGGGTCGCGCAGGGCGAACTCCCGCCCCCACGGCTGCTCGCCGATCTCGGTCATGGCCGGCCCGGAG
GCGTCCCGGAAGTTCGTGGACACGACCTCCGACCACTCGGCGTACAGCTCGTCCAGGCCGCGCACACACA
CCCAGGCCAGGGTGTTGTCCGGCACCACCTGGTCCTGGACCGCGCTGATGAACAGGGTCACGTCGTCCCG
GACCACACCGGCGAAGTCGTCCTCCACGAAGTCCCGGGAGAACCCGAGCCGGTCGGTCCAGAACTCGACC
GCTCCGGCGACGTCGCGCGCGGTGAGCACCGGAACGGCACTGGTCAACTTGGCCATGGTTTAGTTCCTCA
CCTTGTCGTATTATACTATGCCGATATACTATGCCGATGATTAATTGTCAACACGGTCCGTTCCAATGCA
CCGTTCCCGGCCGCGGAGGCTGGATCGGTCCCGGTGTCTTCTATGGAGGTCAAAACAGCGTGGATGGCGT
CTCCAGGCGATCTGACGGTTCACTAAACGAGCTCTGCTTATATAGACCTCCCACCGTACACGCCTACCGC
CCATTTGCGTCAATGGGGCGGAGTTGTTACGACATTTTGGAAAGTCCCGTTGATTTTGGTGCCAAAACAA
ACTCCCATTGACGTCAATGGGGTGGAGACTTGGAAATCCCCGTGAGTCAAACCGCTATCCACGCCCATTG
ATGTACTGCCAAAACCGCATCACCATGGTAATAGCGATGACTAATACGTAGATGTACTGCCAAGTAGGAA
AGTCCCATAAGGTCATGTACTGGGCATAATGCCAGGCGGGCCATTTACCGTCATTGACGTCAATAGGGGG
CGTACTTGGCATATGATACACTTGATGTACTGCCAAGTGGGCAGTTTACCGTAAATACTCCACCC
